Addgene plasmid #13611: integrin alpha9 / alpha4 pWZL Blast2
Depositing lab: Dean Sheppard. Depositing organization: University of California, San Francisco (UCSF).
Backbone
  Vector backbone: pWZL Blast2
  Backbone size w/o insert (bp): 6000
  Vector type: Mammalian Expression, Retroviral
  Selectable markers: Blasticidin
Growth in bacteria
  Bacterial resistance: Ampicillin, 100 μg/mL
  Growth temperature: 37°C
  Growth strain: DH5alpha
  Copy number: High Copy
Gene/Insert
  Gene/Insert name: integrin alpha 9 / alpha 4 (alt name: ITGA9)
  Species: H. sapiens (human)
  Insert size (bp): 3200
  Mutation: Integrin alpha 9 chimera containing the cytoplasmic domain of integrin alpha 4
  GenBank ID: NM_002207
  Entrez Gene: ITGA9 (a.k.a. ALPHA-RLC, ITGA4L, RLC)
  Cloning method: Restriction Enzyme; 5′ cloning site HindIII/SnaBI (destroyed during cloning); 3′ cloning site XbaI/SnaBI (destroyed during cloning)
  Sequencing primers: 5′ pBABE 5'
Terms and licenses: Academic/Nonprofit Terms; Industry Terms: Not Available to Industry
Depositor comments: See author's map for additional restriction enzyme sites. Please see Young et al. (2001), MBC 12:3214 for more information regarding the construction of this chimera.
How to cite: integrin alpha9 / alpha4 pWZL Blast2 was a gift from Dean Sheppard (Addgene plasmid # 13611 ; http://n2t.net/addgene:13611 ; RRID:Addgene_13611)
