[The description below was written by a language model from this plasmid's Addgene catalogue record.]
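Description:
Integrin alpha9 / alpha4 pWZL Blast2 is a retroviral mammalian expression plasmid built on the pWZL Blast2 backbone (about 6 kb without insert). It is propagated in E. coli as a high-copy plasmid under ampicillin selection, and it carries a blasticidin resistance marker for selecting transduced or transfected mammalian cells. No feature table accompanies the record, so the promoter, origin of replication and the arrangement of viral elements are not explicitly stated. Vectors of the pWZL family are generally Moloney murine leukemia virus-based, with the insert expressed from the viral long terminal repeat and the drug marker placed downstream, and they rely on a packaging cell line to supply viral proteins in trans.

The payload is an insert of roughly 3.2 kb encoding a chimeric human integrin subunit: integrin alpha 9 (ITGA9) in which the native cytoplasmic domain has been replaced by the cytoplasmic domain of integrin alpha 4. The fragment was introduced by restriction cloning, with HindIII and XbaI ends joined to SnaBI-cut vector, so the sites at both junctions were destroyed. No epitope tags or reporters are recorded.

A domain-swap construct of this type is suited to stable retroviral expression of the chimera in mammalian cells. This allows comparison with the wild-type subunit, to ask which integrin functions depend on the alpha-subunit cytoplasmic tail rather than on the extracellular, ligand-binding portion contributed by alpha 9. The depositor notes that details of the chimera's construction are given in the associated publication and that further restriction sites appear on the author's map.
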