>Addgene plasmid #13611 | integrin alpha9 / alpha4 pWZL Blast2 | addgene partial sequence | sequence record 19976 | 13611 with pBABE 5'
TCGAGATACAGCTTAGAGCGGGCGCTATGGGGAGCCGGACGCCAGAGTCCCCTCTCCATGCCGTGCAGCT
GCGCTGGGGCCCCCGGCGCCGACCCCCGCTACTGCCGCTGCTATTGCTGCTCGTGCCGCCGCCACCGCGG
GTCGGGGGCTACAACCTGGATCCGCAGCGCCCCGTGCACTTCCAGGGCCCCGCTGACTCGTTCTTCGGCT
ACGCAGTTCTGGAGCATTTCCACGACAACACGCGCTGGGTCCTTGTGGGCGCACCAAAGGCAGATTCCAA
ATACAGCCCTTCAGTGAAGTCTCCTGGGGCTGTGTTTAAGTGCCGTGTTCACACCAACCCTGACCGGAGA
TGCACCGAACTGGACATGGCTCGAGGGAAGAATCGGGGCACGTCCTGCGGAAAGACCTGCCGGGAAGACC
GCGATGATGAGTGGATGGGGGTGAGCCTGGCCCGACAGCCCAAGGCTGATGGCCGTGTGTTGGCCTGTGC
TCATCGCTGGAAGAACATCTACTATGAAGCCGACCACATCCTACCCCATGGCTTCTGCTACATCATCCCC
TCCAACCTCCAGGCCAAAGGCAGGACGCTGATCCCTTGCTATGAAGAGTATAAGAAGAAGTACGGAGAGG
AACACGGCTCCTGCCAGGCTGGGATAGCGGGCTTCTTCACCGAGGAGCTGGTGGTGATGGGTGCTCCAGG
GTCATTTTATTGGGCTGGAACCATCAAAGTGCTGAACCTTACGGACAACA
